>Addgene plasmid #59235 | pLV-Enh eGFP Reporter-muKC2-X11 | depositor partial sequence | sequence record 93519 | pLV-Enh eGFP Reporter-muKC2-X11 sequence 1169 bps
NNNNNNNNNNNNGNNNTNATTTTGACTGATAGTGACCTGTTCGTTGCAACAAATTGATGAGCAATGCTTT
TTTATAATGCCAACTTTGTACAAAAAAGCAGGCTTTGGGCATCTAGGAAGCTGAGGCCTGCAGTCCTGCC
TGTCCCTCTGGCTAGGACCAATCCCTTGCTTCACCGTCTCCCTTCCAGTCCTCCTGCCTGTACCGTTCTG
TCCCAGAAATCCTTAAAAGAAACTTCCCAGACTGCTCTAGCCCCACTTCCTGCTCTATGCTGAGCTGTGC
CATCCTAATCCAGCTCATGATTCCTCAGGCTGCTGGTTTCAAGGGCTTTTCTTGCCTCCCACCTTCAGGC
TGAGATAAGAGGAAGGAGAGAAGATACTGAGGAAGAAAGAAAAATTCCAGCGTGGAAGGAGGGGCCAGTC
CAGTCAGTCCCCTAATACCCTCTCACCCCCAGCTTCAGAGAAGAAAGGGGCTATTTAAGGGGCAGAGGTA
GAAAATACCATTGAAGCAGAATTGGCTAGGAACAGTGTACTCCACTAAGCCAAGCACATCAACTCCATGG
CTTACACTTGAAATAGGGTCCTAGGGATGAGGGGTAAGCACAACTAGTGGGCACATGGGCTCTGCTGCAC
AGTGGTTCCAGACTTTTCAACATCTGTGGTAGTAGAGTCTGGCCCCTCAGGTTCCTCCTCTTCCACACCC
CTCCAGGTACGCTTCCTGGAACAGCAGAACAAGATGCTGGAGACCAAGTGGGCGCTGCTGCAGGAACAGA
AGTCAGCCAAGAGCAGCCAGCTTCCCCGAATCTTTGAGGCTCAGATTGCTGGGCTGAGGCAGCAGCTCGA
GACACTGCAGCTGGATGGGGGCCGCCCTGGAGGTGGAACTGCGGAACATGCAGGANNNGGTGGAAGANTT
CAAGAATAAGTAATGTCCCTGGTGCCTTTTTGGAGGATCCCAGCCCTGGGGACAGTATGCCTCTCACACA
CAGACCCTNCCNCAAGTGTCCCTGGTTCANACCTNGGTCAGGGGGTCAGANTGCACAGCTGCTCAGCACT
GGGAATGGCTGGAGCTNNNGNNCTTNNNTGANNNCAGTCCCTGCCNNNNCNNNNNNCNTNCTTGCCCANC
CNNNNCTTTNTNTNNNNNNNAANNNNNGGNNNTTNNTNANNAAANNNNN
