>Addgene plasmid #59235 | pLV-Enh eGFP Reporter-muKC2-X11 | addgene partial sequence | sequence record 95559 | pRRL5primeMCS-F 5'-tgaacggatctcgacggtat-3'
GGGGGGTACAGTGCAGGGGAAAGAATAGTAGACATAATAGCAACAGACATACAAACTAAAGAATTACAAA
AACAAATTACAAAAATTCAAAATTTTATCGATCACGAGACTAGCCTCGAGAAGCTTGATATCGAATTCCA
TCACAAGTTTGTACAAAAAAGCAGGCTTTGGGCATCTAGGAAGCTGAGGCCTGCAGTCCTGCCTGTCCCT
CTGGCTAGGACCAATCCCTTGCTTCACCGTCTCCCTTCCAGTCCTCCTGCCTGTACCGTTCTGTCCCAGA
AATCCTTAAAAGAAACTTCCCAGACTGCTCTAGCCCCACTTCCTGCTCTATGCTGAGCTGTGCCATCCTA
ATCCAGCTCATGATTCCTCAGGCTGCTGGTTTCAAGGGCTTTTCTTGCCTCCCACCTTCAGGCTGAGATA
AGAGGAAGGAGAGAAGATACTGAGGAAGAAAGAAAAATTCCAGCGTGGAAGGAGGGGCCAGTCCAGTCAG
TCCCCTAATACCCTCTCACCCCCAGCTTCAGAGAAGAAAGGGGCTATTTAAGGGGCAGAGGTAGAAAATA
CCATTGAAGCAGAATTGGCTAGGAACAGTGTACTCCACTAAGCCAAGCACATCAACTCCATGGCTTACAC
TTGAAATAGGGTCCTAGGGATGAGGGGTAAGCACAACTAGTGGGCACATGGGCTCTGCTGCACAGTGGTT
CCAGACTTTTCAACATCTGTGGTAGTAGAGTCTGGCCCCTCAGGTTCCTCCTCTTCCACA
