>Addgene plasmid #59235 | pLV-Enh eGFP Reporter-muKC2-X11 | addgene partial sequence | sequence record 95566 | EGFP-N 5'-CGTCGCCGTCCAGCTCGACCAG-3'
TTGCTCACCATGGTGGCGACCGGTGCGCTCCGCGGCGTGGATGCTCCGGGGAAAGTTGCGCTCCGCGGCA
GGGATGCTCCTGGGAAGGTTGCGCTCCGCGGCAGGGATGCTCTGGGGAAGGCTGGTCCTGGCCGAGGATC
GGGAACGCGCCGCTCGCTCTGCTTCTCTTGTCTTCGCTTGTCTCTGGATGGAACCAGATTTGGTTCTGAG
TAGCTGTCAGCGTCTGGTGACCTGCTCGCCGCCCTGCGCCTTTAAGGAGTCTTCACCGGCCCCGCCCACT
CTCCGCTGGGCCAATCAGCGAGCCGGAGGAGGCCTTGGGGCCAGGAATCTTCCAGCAGTTTCGCGTCTGG
TGGAGCTTCCCCGCCTCCCTTGAGTAATCGGAGTTGTGGGTTCCGCCCTTGTCCAGAACTCTCCAGAGGT
TTCTGGGGTTCACTGGAGAGTACGGATTCCTGAGGGGGAGGGTGTGGGGAAGTGCTGGTGCTACTAGTGA
CACTGTTGCTATGGCGACGACATTACT
