[The description below was written by a language model from this plasmid's Addgene catalogue record.]
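Description:
pLV-Enh eGFP Reporter-muKC2-X11 is a lentiviral enhancer-reporter plasmid of about 9 kb, built on the Brachyury-eGFP lentiviral backbone. In the parental vector the Brachyury promoter was removed and replaced with the mouse Hsp68 minimal promoter. This weak basal promoter gives little expression by itself and is widely used to read out the activity of a neighbouring enhancer. The plasmid is maintained in bacteria as a high-copy construct under ampicillin selection. The recorded host is a recombination-deficient strain, as is common for vectors carrying lentiviral repeat sequences. No feature table accompanies the record, so the LTRs, the packaging signal and any mammalian selection marker are not itemised here.

The test element is a 999 bp mouse genomic fragment named Krt7-ex2. It comes from chromosome 15 within the keratin type II gene cluster and is described as an enhancer identified in an exonic region. It was introduced by Gateway recombination. The depositor notes that the final plasmid is the post-recombination product and therefore carries attB sites flanking the insert, not the attR sites suggested by the map. In this design the candidate enhancer is paired with the Hsp68 minimal promoter driving eGFP, so green fluorescence reports whether the fragment can activate transcription in a given cellular context. Lentiviral delivery allows the reporter to be introduced into a range of cell types, and the stated use is to compare the enhancer's activity between cell types.
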