Addgene plasmid #59235: pLV-Enh eGFP Reporter-muKC2-X11
Purpose: Lentiviral GFP reporter for testing enhancer activity in different cell types. Insert is an enhancer identified in the exonic region of the keratin type II cluster.
Depositing lab: Benjamin Yu. Depositing organization: University of California, San Diego (UCSD).
Backbone
  Vector backbone: Brachyury-eGFP
  Backbone size w/o insert (bp): 7967
  Total vector size (bp): 8966
  Modifications to backbone: Original vector is Brachyury-eGFP (Kita-Matsuo et al. 2009) with the Brachyury promoter cloned out and replaced with the minimal Hsp68 promoter from the Hsp68-lacZ-Gateway plasmid (Pennacchio et al. 2006)
  Vector type: Lentiviral
Growth in bacteria
  Bacterial resistance: Ampicillin, 100 μg/mL
  Growth temperature: 37°C
  Growth strain: Stbl3
  Copy number: High Copy
Gene/Insert
  Gene/Insert name: Krt7-ex2 (alt name: mm9 chr15:101243800-101244799)
  Species: M. musculus (mouse)
  Insert size (bp): 999
  Promoter: Mu Hsp68 minimal promoter
  Cloning method: Gateway Cloning
  Sequencing primers: 5′ GGGCATCTAGGAAGCTGAGG; 3′ GGGCAAGAAGGAGAGGTGA
Terms and licenses: Academic/Nonprofit Terms; Industry Terms: Not Available to Industry
Depositor comments: Please note that the final plasmid sequence is post-Gateway recombination. The plasmid contains attB sites (not attR sites as the map implies).
How to cite: pLV-Enh eGFP Reporter-muKC2-X11 was a gift from Benjamin Yu (Addgene plasmid # 59235 ; http://n2t.net/addgene:59235 ; RRID:Addgene_59235)
